>Addgene plasmid #32377 | pML1335 | depositor full sequence | sequence record 36943 | pML1335 sequence 6484 bps
AAACACTAGTCGAGAAAAAAAAAAGCGCCGCAACTGCGGCGCTTTTTTTTTTTCAGGTATCTAGCTTAGT
CAATGCATATAACTTCGTATAATGTATGCTATACGAAGTTATCCCGGGGCGTCAGGCGCCGGGGGCGGTG
TCCGGCGGCCCCCAGAGGAACTGCGCCAGTTCCTCCGGATCGGTGAAGCCGGAGAGATCCAGCGGGGTCT
CCTCGAACACCTCGAAGTCGTGCAGGAAGGTGAAGGCGAGCAGTTCGCGGGCGAAGTCCTCGGTCCGCTT
CCACTGCGCCCCGTCGAGCAGCGCGGCCAGGATCTCGCGGTCGCCCCGGAAGGCGTTGAGATGCAGTTGC
ACCAGGCTGTAGCGGGAGTCTCCCGCATAGACGTCGGTGAAGTCGACGATCCCGGTGACCTCGGTCGCGG
CCAGGTCCACGAAGATGTTGGTCCCGTGCAGGTCGCCGTGGACGAACCGGGGTTCGCGGCCGGCCAGCAG
CGTGTCCACGTCCGGCAGCCAGTCCTCCAGGCGGTCCAGCAGCCGGGGCGAGAGGTAGCCCCACCCGCGG
TGGTCCTCGACGGTCGCCGCGCGGCGTTCCCGCAGCAGTTCCGGGAAGACCTCGGAATGGGGGGTGAGCA
CGGTGTTCCCGGTCAGCGGCACCCTGTGCAGCCGGCCGAGCACCCGGCCGAGTTCGCGGGCCAGGGCGAG
CAGCGCGTTCCGGTCGGTCGTGCCGTCCATCGCGGACCGCCAGGTGGTGCCGGTCATCCGGCTCATCACC
AGGTAGGGCCACGGCCAGGCTCCGGTGCCGGGCCGCAGCTCGCCGCGGCCGAGGAGGCGGGGCACCGGCA
CCGGGGCGTCCGCCAGGACCGCGTACGCCTCCGACTCCGACGCGAGGCTCTCCGGACCGCACCAGTGCTC
GCCGAACAGCTTGATCACCGGGTCGGGCTCGCCGACCAGTACGGGGTTGGTGCTCTCGCCGGGCACCCGC
AGCACCGGCGGCACCGGCAGCCCGAGCTCCTCCAGGGCTCGGCGGGCCAGCGGCTCCCAGAATTCCTGGT
CGTTCCGCAGGCTCGCGTAGGAATCATCCGAATCAATACGGTCGAGAAGTAACAGGGATTCTTGTGTCAC
AGCGGACCTCTATTCACAGGGTACGGGCCGGCTTAATTCCGCACGGCCGGTCGCGACACGGCCTGTCCGC
ACCGCGGATCAGGCGTTGACGATGACGGGCTGGTCGGCCACGTCGGGGAGTCAGGCAACTATGGATGAAC
GAAATAGACAGATCGCTGAGATAGGTGCCTCACTGATTAAGCATTGGTAACTGTCAGACCAAGTTTACTC
ATATATACTTTAGATTGATTTCGTTAACATTATGGGCCGGTCAAGATAGGTTTTTACCCCCTCTCGGCTG
CATCCTCTAAGTGGAAAGAAATTGCAGGTCGTAGAAGCGCGTTGAAGCCTGAGAGTTGCACAGGAGTTGC
AACCCGGTAGCCTTGTTCACGACGGCTAGCAGAAAGGAGGATTTCAACTATCTTGGCACGTCGCGGATGG
GGATCGCTGAAGACTCAGCGCAGCGGGAGGATCCAAGCCTCATACGTCAACCCGCAGGACGGTGTGAGGT
ACTACGCGCTGCAGACCTACGACAACAAGATGGACGCCGAAGCCTGGCTCGCGGGCGAGAAGCGGCTCAT
CGAGATGGAGACCTGGACCCCTCCACAGGACCGGGCGAAGAAGGCAGCCGCCAGCGCCATCACGCTGGAG
GAGTACACCCGGAAGTGGCTCGTGGAGCGCGACCTCGCAGACGGCACCAGGGATCTGTACAGCGGGCACG
CGGAGCGCCGCATCTACCCGGTGCTAGGTGAAGTGGCGGTCACAGAGATGACGCCAGCTCTGGTGCGTGC
GTGGTGGGCCGGGATGGGTAGGAAGCACCCGACTGCCCGCCGCCATGCCTACAACGTCCTCCGGGCGGTG
ATGAACACAGCGGTCGAGGACAAGCTGATCGCAGAGAACCCGTGCCGGATCGAGCAGAAGGCAGCCGATG
AGCGCGACGTAGAGGCGCTGACGCCTGAGGAGCTGGACATCGTCGCCGCTGAGATCTTCGAGCACTACCG
GATCGCGGCATACATCCTGGCGTGGACGAGCCTCCGGTTCGGAGAGCTGATCGAGCTTCGCCGCAAGGAC
ATCGTGGACGACGGCATGACGATGAAGCTCCGGGTGCGCCGTGGCGCTTCCCGCGTGGGGAACAAGATCG
TCGTTGGCAACGCCAAGACCGTCCGGTCGAAGCGTCCTGTGACGGTTCCGCCTCACGTCGCGGAGATGAT
CCGAGCGCACATGAAGGACCGTACGAAGATGAACAAGGGCCCCGAGGCATTCCTGGTGACCACGACGCAG
GGCAACCGGCTGTCGAAGTCCGCGTTCACCAAGTCGCTGAAGCGTGGCTACGCCAAGATCGGTCGGCCGG
AACTCCGCATCCACGACCTCCGCGCTGTCGGCGCTACGTTCGCCGCTCAGGCAGGTGCGACGACCAAGGA
GCTGATGGCCCGTCTCGGTCACACGACTCCTAGGATGGCGATGAAGTACCAGATGGCGTCTGAGGCCCGC
GACGAGGCTATCGCTGAGGCGATGTCCAAGCTGGCCAAGACCTCCTGAAACGCAAAAAGCCCCCCTCCCA
AGGACACTGAGTCCTAAAGAGGGGGGTTTCTTGTCAGTACGCGAAGAACCACGCCTGGCCGCGAGCGCCA
GCACCGCCGCTCTGTGCGGAGACCTGGGCACCAGCCCCGCCGCCGCCAGGAGCATTGCCGTTCCCGGTAC
CCGATACCGTCGGCTTCCTCGCTCACTGACTCGCTGCGCTCGGTCGTTCGGCTGCGGCGAGCGGTATCAG
CTCACTCAAAGGCGGTAATACGGTTATCCACAGAATCAGGGGATAACGCAGGAAAGAACATGTGAGCAAA
AGGCCAGCAAAAGGCCAGGAACCGTAAAAAGGCCGCGTTGCTGGCGTTTTTCCATAGGCTCCGCCCCCCT
GACGAGCATCACAAAAATCGACGCTCAAGTCAGAGGTGGCGAAACCCGACAGGACTATAAAGATACCAGG
CGTTTCCCCCTGGAAGCTCCCTCGTGCGCTCTCCTGTTCCGACCCTGCCGCTTACCGGATACCTGTCCGC
CTTTCTCCCTTCGGGAAGCGTGGCGCTTTCTCATAGCTCACGCTGTAGGTATCTCAGTTCGGTGTAGGTC
GTTCGCTCCAAGCTGGGCTGTGTGCACGAACCCCCCGTTCAGCCCGACCGCTGCGCCTTATCCGGTAACT
ATCGTCTTGAGTCCAACCCGGTAAGACACGACTTATCGCCACTGGCAGCAGCCACTGGTAACAGGATTAG
CAGAGCGAGGTATGTAGGCGGTGCTACAGAGTTCTTGAAGTGGTGGCCTAACTACGGCTACACTAGAAGG
ACAGTATTTGGTATCTGCGCTCTGCTGAAGCCAGTTACCTTCGGAAAAAGAGTTGGTAGCTCTTGATCCG
GCAAACAAACCACCGCTGGTAGCGGTGGTTTTTTTGTTTGCAAGCAGCAGATTACGCGCAGAAAAAAAGG
ATCTCAAGAAGATCCTTTGATCTTTTCTACGGGGTCTGACGCTCAGTGGAACGAAAACTCACGTTAAGGG
ATTTTGGTCATGAGATTATCAAAAAGGATCTTCACCTAGATCCTTTTAAATTAAAAATGAAGTTTTAAAT
CAATCTAAAGTATATATGAGTAAACTTGGTCTGACAGTTACCAATATTTCTACAATTATTGGATTGCCGT
GGTGCAGGGTCTCCCATTCTCGGAACCCGGTGAGCCGTCCCATGTTCGGGGTTTCCCTGCCCTCGTACTC
ACCCCGGAACGCGACGGCGTCGGTCCAGTAGCAGGTCTCGGAGCAGTACGTCCTCCACTGGCCGTCGACC
TTCTCGACGAACTAGAATTGGCACATGGCCCGTCACAAGGAGTTCGATCCGGACGTCGCACTGGACACCG
CGATGCGGGTGTTCTGGCGCAGCGGCTACGCGCACACGTCGACCGAAGTACTAGAAAGGAGGAATAATGA
ACAAGGGCGTGATGCGGCCGGGCCACGTCCAGCTGCGCGTGCTGGACATGTCGAAGGCCCTGGAGCACTA
CGTCGAGCTGCTGGGCCTGATCGAGATGGACCGCGACGACCAGGGCCGCGTGTACCTGAAGGCCTGGACC
GAGGTGGACAAGTTCTCGCTGGTGCTGCGCGAGGCCGACGAGCCGGGCATGGACTTCATGGGCTTCAAGG
TGGTGGACGAGGACGCCCTGCGCCAGCTGGAGCGCGACCTGATGGCCTACGGCTGTGCCGTGGAGCAGCT
GCCGGCCGGCGAGCTGAACTCGTGTGGCCGCCGCGTGCGCTTCCAGGCCCCGTCGGGCCACCACTTCGAG
CTGTACGCCGACAAGGAGTACACCGGCAAGTGGGGCCTGAACGACGTGAACCCGGAGGCCTGGCCGCGCG
ACCTGAAGGGCATGGCCGCCGTGCGCTTCGACCACGCCCTGATGTACGGCGACGAGCTGCCGGCCACCTA
CGACCTGTTCACCAAGGTGCTGGGCTTCTACCTGGCCGAGCAGGTGCTGGACGAGAACGGCACCCGCGTG
GCCCAGTTCCTGTCGCTGTCCACCAAGGCCCACGACGTGGCCTTCATCCACCACCCGGAGAAGGGCCGGC
TGCACCACGTGTCGTTCCACCTGGAGACCTGGGAGGACCTGCTGCGCGCCGCCGACCTGATCTCGATGAC
CGACACCTCCATCGACATCGGCCCGACCCGCCACGGCCTGACCCACGGCAAGACCATCTACTTCTTCGAC
CCGTCGGGCAACCGCAACGAGGTGTTCTGCGGCGGCGACTACAACTACCCGGACCACAAGCCGGTGACCT
GGACCACCGACCAGCTGGGCAAGGCCATCTTCTACCACGACCGCATCCTGAACGAGCGCTTCATGACCGT
GCTGACCTGAGCGGCCGCTCAATTGAGCCCGCCTAATGGCGGGCTTTTTTTTGATATCATAACTTCGTAT
AATGTATGCTATACGAAGTTATGGCGCGCCAAGAGTCGCACAAGAGTTGCAGACCCCTGGAAAGAAAAAT
GGCCAGAGGGCGAAAACACCCTCTGACCAGCGGAGCGGGCGACGGGAATCGAACCCGCGTAGCTAGTTTG
GAAGAATGGGTGTCTGCCGACCACATATGGGCCGGTCAAGATAGGTTTTTACCCCCTCTCGGCTGCATCC
TCTAAGTGGAAAGAAATTGCAGGTCGTAGAAGCGCGTTGAAGCCTGAGAGTTGCACAGGAGTTGCAACGC
GTAAAAAAAAAAGCCCCGCGATTGCGGGGCTTTTTTTTTTATCGATAAAATAAAAAAGGGGACCTCTAGG
GTCCCCAATTAATTAGCTAAAGCTTATTTAAATCTACTTGTACAGCTCGTCCATGCCGTGGGTGATGCCG
GCGGCGGTGACGAACTCCAGCAGGACCATGTGGTCGCGCTTCTCGTTCGGGTCCTTGGACAGGGCGGACT
GGGTGGACAGGTAGTGGTTGTCCGGCAGCAGGACCGGGCCGTCGCCGATCGGGGTGTTCTGCTGGTAGTG
GTCGGCTAGCTGGACGCCACCGTCCTCGATGTTGTGGCGGGTCTTGAAGTTGGCCTTGATGCCGTTCTTC
TGCTTGTCCGCGGTGATGTAGACGTTGTGGGAGTTGTAGTTGTACTCCAGCTTGTGGCCCAGGATGTTAC
CGTCCTCCTTGAAGTCGATGCCCTTCAGCTCGATGCGGTTGACCAGGGTGTCGCCCTCGAACTTGACCTC
GGCACGCGTCTTGTAGTTACCGTCGTCCTTGAAGGAGATGGTGCGCTCCTGGACGTAACCCTCCGGCATG
GCGGACTTGAAGAAGTCGTGGCGCTTCATGTGGTCCGGGTAGCGGGAGAAGCACTGGACGCCGTAGGTCA
GGGTGGTGACCAGGGTCGGCCACGGGACCGGCAGCTTACCGGTGGTGCAGATGAACTTCAGGGTCAGCTT
GCCGTAGGTGGCGTCGCCCTCACCCTCGCCGGAGACGGAGAACTTGTGGCCGTTGACGTCACCGTCCAGC
TCGACCAGGATCGGGACGACGCCGGTGAACAGCTCCTCGCCCTTCGACATTATTAACCTCCTTTCTGTTA
ATTAAGCATGCGGATCGTGCTCATTTCGGGCGGCGAATCTCTCGGCGTCGAAATGATGTATGCCGTGCTG
GTCGTACACACGGGTACTCCCAGAGCCTACTCGACCGAGCACACGCAGGACAAACTCGCCCACCCCGGGT
GGGTTCTCCCGCTCGTCAGAGACCCTTCTCACACCGGGCCTGTGCGTGCGAACGCACAGATCAACGCCGG
GATGGCGTAGAGCTCACTGCGCAGCACCGTGGGGATGCGGCCGATCATCACGTCGCGGATCGTGCCGCCT
CCCACGGCCGTGACGGTGCCGACGATCCAATATTTCTAGAGTTT
Features (pLannotate 1.2.2; 11 found; start..end, strand, type, name):
     79..112     -  protein_bind   loxP: Cre-mediated recombination occurs in the 8-bp core sequence (GCATACAT). Cre recombinase
    125..1117    -  CDS            hyg: KHYB_STRHY - Experimental evidence at protein level: Swiss-Prot protein existence level 1. The aminoglycoside phosphotransferases achieve inactivation of their antibiotic substrates by phosphorylation. From Streptomyces hygroscopicus.
   1229..1309    +  CDS            bla(M) (fragment): β-lactamase lacking the signal sequence; bla(M); allows cytosolic expression of β-lactamase
   1523..2635    +  CDS            33: VINT_BPML5 - Also known as int. Protein inferred from homology: Swiss-Prot protein existence level 3. Integrase is necessary for integration of the phage into the host genome by site-specific recombination. From Mycobacterium phage L5 (Mycobacteriophage L5).
   2697..2759    -  CDS            32 (fragment): VG32_BPML5 - Protein predicted: Swiss-Prot protein existence level 4. From Mycobacterium phage L5 (Mycobacteriophage L5).
   2989..3577    -  rep_origin     ori: high-copy-number ColE1/pMB1/pBR322/pUC origin of replication
   3776..3928    -  CDS            mimA (fragment): MIMA_MYCS2 - Experimental evidence at protein level: Swiss-Prot protein existence level 1. Component of the propane 2-monooxygenase multicomponent enzyme system which is involved in the degradation of propane via the O2-dependent hydroxylation of propane (PubMed:21183637). Also involved in the degradation of acetone via the O2-dependent hydroxylation of acetone (PubMed:26293913). Also able to catalyze the oxidation of phenol, methylethylketone (2-butanone), 1-propanol and 2-propanol (PubMed:21183637, PubMed:23892738, PubMed:23171424, PubMed:26293913). From Mycolicibacterium smegmatis (strain A
   4057..4977    +  CDS            xylE: XYLE1_PSEPU - Experimental evidence at protein level: Swiss-Prot protein existence level 1. From Pseudomonas putida (Arthrobacter siderocapsulatus).
   5029..5062    -  protein_bind   loxP: Cre-mediated recombination occurs in the 8-bp core sequence (GCATACAT). Cre recombinase
   5427..6140    -  CDS            Folding Reporter GFP: Folding Reporter GFP is a basic (constitutively fluorescent) green fluorescent protein published in 1999, derived from Aequorea victoria.
   6362..6466    -  CDS            Y4104_STRCO (fragment): Protein inferred from homology: Swiss-Prot protein existence level 3. From Streptomyces coelicolor (strain ATCC BAA-471 / A3(2) / M145).
