[The description below was written by a language model from this plasmid's Addgene catalogue record and pLannotate feature annotations shown in this document.]
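Description:
pML1335 is a 6,484-nt bacterial integration vector built on the pML1342 backbone. It is intended for stable, single-copy insertion of genes into the mycobacterial chromosome using the site-specific recombination system of mycobacteriophage L5. It is propagated in E. coli as a high-copy plasmid through a ColE1/pUC-type origin. Selection is with hygromycin, conferred by the Streptomyces hygroscopicus hygromycin phosphotransferase gene. No mycobacterial plasmid origin is annotated, which is consistent with maintenance in mycobacteria by integration alone. The L5 integrase gene (int) is carried on the plasmid and catalyses recombination into the host genome. The phage attachment site this would require is not separately annotated in the feature table, though a short fragment of the neighbouring L5 gene 32 lies just downstream of int.

The payload consists of two reporter genes described by the depositor as codon-optimized for mycobacteria. One is gfpm2+, detected by the annotation software as a Folding Reporter GFP-like green fluorescent protein. The other is xylEm, the Pseudomonas putida catechol 2,3-dioxygenase, a colorimetric reporter. The transcriptional terminators ttsbiA and ttsbiB are listed as part of the insert and are intended to shield the expression cassette from transcriptional interference, but they are not called in the feature table. The promoters driving the reporters are not stated, although the listed sequencing primer name suggests a psmyc element.

Two loxP sites are annotated. On the circular map, one interval between them holds the hygromycin marker, int, the E. coli origin and xylE, and the other holds gfp. This suggests Cre-mediated excision of the backbone after integration, which the record does not explicitly confirm. The short bla, mimA and Streptomyces coelicolor hits are fragmentary matches and probably not functional genes.
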