Addgene plasmid #32377: pML1335
Depositing lab: Michael Niederweis. Depositing organization: University of Alabama at Birmingham. Publication: Taking phage integration to the next level as a genetic tool for mycobacteria. Huff J, Czyz A, Landick R, Niederweis M. Gene. 2010 Nov 15;468(1-2):8-19. Epub 2010 Aug 6. 10.1016/j.gene.2010.07.012 PubMed 20692326.
Backbone
  Vector backbone: pML1342
  Vector type: bacterial integration vector
Growth in bacteria
  Bacterial resistance: Hygromycin, 200 μg/mL
  Growth temperature: 37°C
  Growth strain: DH5alpha
  Copy number: High Copy
Gene/Insert
  Gene/Insert name: int L5; gfpm2+; xylEm; ttsbiA, ttsbiB
  Cloning method: Restriction Enzyme; 5′ cloning site Pme I (not destroyed); 3′ cloning site Cla I (not destroyed)
  Sequencing primers: 5′ psmyc1
Terms and licenses: Academic/Nonprofit Terms; Industry Terms: Not Available to Industry
Depositor comments: This is an improved L5 integration vector for stable gene integration in mycobacteria with codon optimized gfp and xylE as reporter genes; terminators to protect expression cassette against transcriptional interference.
How to cite: pML1335 was a gift from Michael Niederweis (Addgene plasmid # 32377)
