>Addgene plasmid #32377 | pML1335 | addgene partial sequence | sequence record 38747 | pBR322ori-F
TCTGACTTGAGCGTCGATTTTTGTGATGCTCGTCAGGGGGGCGGAGCCTATGGAAAAACGCCAGCAACGC
GGCCTTTTTACGGTTCCTGGCCTTTTGCTGGCCTTTTGCTCACATGTTCTTTCCTGCGTTATCCCCTGAT
TCTGTGGATAACCGTATTACCGCCTTTGAGTGAGCTGATACCGCTCGCCGCAGCCGAACGACCGAGCGCA
GCGAGTCAGTGAGCGAGGAAGCGGAAGAGCGCCCAATACGCAAACCGCCTCTCCCCGCGCGTTGGCCGAT
TCA
