>Addgene plasmid #32377 | pML1335 | addgene partial sequence | sequence record 39368 | psmyc1
AGCACGATCCGCATGCTTAATTAACAGAAAGGAGGTTAATAATGTCGAAGGGCGAGGAGCTGTTCACCGG
CGTCGTCCCGATCCTGGTCGAGCTGGACGGTGACGTCAACGGCCACAAGTTCTCCGTCTCCGGCGAGGGT
GAGGGCGACGCCACCTACGGCAAGCTGACCCTGAAGTTCATCTGCACCACCGGTAAGCTGCCGGTCCCGT
GGCCGACCCTGGTCACCACCCTGACCTACGGCGTCCAGTGCTTCTCCCGCTACCCGGACCACATGAAGCG
CCACGACTTCTTCAAGTCCGCCATGCCGGAGGGTTACGTCCAGGAGCGCACCATCTCCTTCAAGGACGAC
GGTAACTACAAGACGCGTGCCGAGGTCAAGTTCGAGGGCGACACCCTGGTCAACCGCATCGAGCTGAAGG
GCATCGACTTCAAGGAGGACGGTAACATCCTGGGCCACAAGCTGGAGTACAACTACAACTCCCACAACGT
CTACATCACCGCGGACAAGCAGAAGAACGGCATCAAGGCCAACTTCAAGACCCGCCACAACATCGAGGAC
GGTGGCGTCCAGCTAGCCGACCACTACCAGCAGAACACCCCGATCGGCGACGGCCCGGTCCTGCTGCCGG
ACAACCACTACCTGTCCACCCAGTCCGCCCTGTCCAAGGACCCGAACGAGAAGCGCGACCACATGGTCCT
GCTGGAGTTCGTCACCGCCGCCGGCATCACCCACGGCATGGACGAGCTGTACAAGT
