>Addgene plasmid #32377 | pML1335 | addgene partial sequence | sequence record 152747 | pALEX-Seq2 5'-GTGCCTCACTGATTAAGCATTG-3'
TGGAAAGAAATTGCAGGTCGTANAAGCGCGTTNAAGCCTGANAGTTGCACAGGAGTTGCAACCCGGTAGC
CTTGTTCACNACGGCTAGCAGAAAGGAGGATTTCAACTATCTTGGCACGTCGCGGATGGGGATCGCTGAA
NACTCAGCGCAGCGGGGGGATCCAAGCCTCATACGTCAACCCGCAGGACGGTGTGAGGTACTACGCGCTG
CAGACCTACGACAACNAGATGGACGCCGAAGCCTGGCTCGCGGGCGAGAAGCGGCTCATCNAGATGGAGA
CCTGGACCCCTCCACAGGACCGGGCGAAGAAGGCAGCCGCCAGCGCCATCACGCTGGAGGAGTACACCCG
GAAGTGGCTCGTGGAGCGCGACCTCGCAGACGGNACCAGGGATCTGTACAGCGGGCACGCGGAGCGCCGC
ATCTACCCGGTGCTAGGTGAAGTGGCGGTCACAGAGATGACGCCAGCTCTGGTGCGTGCGTGGTGGGCCG
GGATGGGTAGGAAGCACTCGACTGCCCGCCGCCATGCCTACAACGTCCTCCGGGCGGTGATGAACACAGC
GGTCGAGGACAAGCTGATCGCANAGAACCCGTGCCGGATCGAGCAGAAGGCAGCCGATGAGCGCGACGTA
GAGGCGCTGACGCCTGAGGAGCTGGACATCGTCGCCGCTGAGATCTTCGAGCACTANCGGATCGCGGCAT
ACATCCTGGCGTGGACGAGCCTCCGG
